>Addgene plasmid #112572 | pExp-PpiB | addgene full sequence | sequence record 217222 | Addgene NGS Result
TAATACGACTCACTATAGGGAATTGTGAGCGGATAACAATTCCTCTAGAAATAATTTTGTTTAACTTTAA
GAAGGAGATATATCCATGAATCACCATCACCATCACCATCACCATTCTGGCACTAGTGGCGTTACTTTCC
ACACCAATCACGGCGATATTGTCATCAAAACTTTTGACGATAAAGCACCTGAAACAGTTAAAAACTTCCT
GGACTACTGCCGCGAAGGTTTTTACAACAACACCATTTTCCACCGTGTTATCAACGGCTTTATGATTCAG
GGCGGCGGTTTTGAACCGGGCATGAAACAAAAAGCCACCAAAGAACCGATCAAAAACGAAGCCAACAACG
GCCTGAAAAATACCCGTGGTACGCTGGCAATGGCACGTACTCAGGCTCCGCACTCTGCAACTGCACAGTT
CTTCATCAACGTGGTTGATAACGACTTCCTGAACTTCTCTGGCGAAAGCCTGCAAGGTTGGGGCTACTGC
GTGTTTGCTGAAGTGGTTGACGGCATGGACGTGGTAGACAAAATCAAAGGTGTTGCAACCGGTCGTAGCG
GTATGCACCAGGACGTGCCAAAAGAAGACGTTATCATTGAAAGCGTGACCGTTAGCGAGAGCGGTACCGA
AAACCTGTACTTCCAGTGAGACCTTAATTAACTCGAGCGCATGGAGCCACCCGCAGTTCGAAAAATAAGC
TTGAGTATTCTATAGTGTCACCTAAATCCCAGCTTGATCCGGCTGCTAACAAAGCCCGAAAGGAAGCTGA
GTTGGCTGCTGCCACCGCTGAGCAATAACTAGCATAACCCCTTGGGGCCTCTAAACGGGTCTTGAGGGGT
TTTTTGCTGAAAGGAGGAACTATATCCGGATAACCTGGCGTAATAGCGAAGAGGCCCGCACCGATCGCCC
TTCCCAACAGTTGCGCAGCCTGAATGGCGAATGGAAATTGTAAGCGTTAATATTTTGTTAAAATTCGCGT
TAAATTTTTGTTAAATCAGCTCATTTTTTAACCAATAGGCCGAAATCGGCAAAATCCCTTATAAATCAAA
AGAATAGACCGAGATAGGGT
[37 nt withheld, positions 1071-1107]
AAAGAACGTGGACTCCAACGTCAAAGG
[32 nt withheld, positions 1135-1166]
AGCTTGCATGCCTGCAGGTCGGAAGCATAAAGTGTAAAGCCTGGGGTGCCTAATGAGTGAGCTAACTTAC
ATTAATTGCGTTGCGCTCACTGCCCGCTTTCCAGTCGGGAAACCTGTCGTGCCAGCTGCATTAATGAATC
GGCCAACGCGCGGGGAGAGGCGGTTTGCGTATTGGGCGCCAGGGTGGTTTTTCTTTTCACCAGTGAGACG
GGCAACAGCTGATTGCCCTTCACCGCCTGGCCCTGAGAGAGTTGCAGCAAGCGGTCCACGCTGGTTTGCC
CCAGCAGGCGAAAATCCTGTTTGATGGTGGTTAACGGCGGGATATAACATGAGCTGTCTTCGGTATCGTC
GTATCCCACTACCGAGATATCCGCACCAACGCGCAGCCCGGACTCGGTAATGGCGCGCATTGCGCCCAGC
GCCATCTGATCGTTGGCAACCAGCATCGCAGTGGGAACGATGCCCTCATTCAGCATTTGCATGGTTTGTT
GAAAACCGGACATGGCACTCCAGTCGCCTTCCCGTTCCGCTATCGGCTGAATTTGATTGCGAGTGAGATA
TTTATGCCAGCCAGCCAGACGCAGACGCGCCGAGACAGAACTTAATGGGCCCGCTAACAGCGCGATTTGC
TGGTGACCCAATGCGACCAGATGCTCCACGCCCAGTCGCGTACCGTCTTCATGGGAGAAAATAATACTGT
TGATGGGTGTCTGGTCAGAGACATCAAGAAATAACGCCGGAACATTAGTGCAGGCAGCTTCCACAGCAAT
GGCATCCTGGTCATCCAGCGGATAGTTAATGATCAGCCCACTGACGCGTTGCGCGAGAAGATTGTGCACC
GCCGCTTTACAGGCTTCGACGCCGCTTCGTTCTACCATCGACACCACCACGCTGGCACCCAGTTGATCGG
CGCGAGATTTAATCGCCGCGACAATTTGCGACGGCGCGTGCAGGGCCAGACTGGAGGTGGCAACGCCAAT
CAGCAACGACTGTTTGCCCGCCAGTTGTTGTGCCACGCGGTTGGGAATGTAATTCAGCTCCGCCATCGCC
GCTTCCACTTTTTCCCGCGTTTTCGCAGAAACGTGGCTGGCCTGGTTCACCACGCGGGAAACGGTCTGAT
AAGAGACACCGGCATACTCTGCGACATCGTATAACGTTACTGGTTTCACATTCACCACCCTGAATTGACT
CTCTTCCGGGCGCTATCATGCCATACCGCGAAAGGTTTTGCACCATTCGATGGTGTCGGCGAGCTCGAAT
TGTGAACCATCACCCT
[91 nt withheld, positions 2443-2533]
G
[124 nt withheld, positions 2535-2658]
CCTGATGCGGTATTTTCTCCTTACGCATCTGTGCGGTATTTCACACCGCATATGGTGCACTCTCAGTACA
ATCTGCTCTGATGCCGCATAGTTAAGCCAGCCCCGACACCCGCCAACACCCGCTGACGCGCCCTGACGGG
CTTGTCTGCTCCCGGCATCCGCTTACAGACAAGCTGTGACCGTCTCCGGGAGCTGCATGTGTCAGAGGTT
TTCACCGTCATCACCGAAACGCGCGAGACGAAAGGGCCTCGTGATACGCCTATTTTTATAGGTTAATGTC
ATGATAATAATGGTTTCTTAGACGTCAGGTGGCACTTTTCGGGGAAATGTGCGCGGAACCCCTATTTGTT
TATTTTTCTAAATACATTCAAATATGTATCCGCTCATGAGACAATAACCCTGATAAATGCTTCAATAATA
TTGAAAAAGGAAGAGTATGAGTATTCAACATTTCCGTGTCGCCCTTATTCCCTTTTTTGCGGCATTTTGC
CTTCCTGTTTTTGCTCACCCAGAAACGCTGGTGAAAGTAAAAGATGCTGAAGATCAGTTGGGTGCACGAG
TGGGTTACATCGAACTGGATCTCAACAGCGGTAAGATCCTTGAGAGTTTTCGCCCCGAAGAACGTTTTCC
AATGATGAGCACTTTTAAAGTTCTGCTATGTGGCGCGGTATTATCCCGTATTGACGCCGGGCAAGAGCAA
CTCGGTCGCCGCATACACTATTCTCAGAATGACTTGGTTGAGTACTCACCAGTCACAGAAAAGCATCTTA
CGGATGGCATGACAGTAAGAGAATTATGCAGTGCTGCCATAACCATGAGTGATAACACTGCGGCCAACTT
ACTTCTGACAACGATCGGAGGACCGAAGGAGCTAACCGCTTTTTTGCACAACATGGGGGATCATGTAACT
CGCCTTGATCGTTGGGAACCGGAGCTGAATGAAGCCATACCAAACGACGAGCGTGACACCACGATGCCTG
TAGCAATGGCAACAACGTTGCGCAAACTATTAACTGGCGAACTACTTACTCTAGCTTCCCGGCAACAATT
AATAGACTGGATGGAGGCGGATAAAGTTGCAGGACCACTTCTGCGCTCGGCCCTTCCGGCTGGCTGGTTT
ATTGCTGATAAATCTGGAGCCGGTGAGCGTGGTTCTCGCGGTATCATTGCAGCACTGGGGCCAGATGGTA
AGCCCTCCCGTATCGTAGTTATCTACACGACGGGGAGTCAGGCAACTATGGATGAACGAAATAGACAGAT
CGCTGAGATAGGTGCCTCACTGATTAAGCATTGGTAACTGTCAGACCAAGTTTACTCATATATACTTTAG
ATTGATTTAAAACTTCATTTTTAATTTAAAAGGATCTAGGTGAAGATCCTTTTTGATAATCTCATGACCA
AAATCCCTTAACGTGAGTTTTCGTTCCACTGAGCGTCAGACCCCGTAGAAAAGATCAAAGGATCTTCTTG
AGATCCTTTTTTTCTGCGCGTAATCTGCTGCTTGCAAACAAAAAAACCACCGCTACCAGCGGTGGTTTGT
TTGCCGGATCAAGAGCTACCAACTCTTTTTCCGAAGGTAACTGGCTTCAGCAGAGCGCAGATACCAAATA
CTGTTCTTCTAGTGTAGCCGTAGTTAGGCCACCACTTCAAGAACTCTGTAGCACCGCCTACATACCTCGC
TCTGCTAATCCTGTTACCAGTGGCTGCTGCCAGTGGCGATAAGTCGTGTCTTACCGGGTTGGACTCAAGA
CGATAGTTACCGGATAAGGCGCAGCGGTCGGGCTGAACGGGGGGTTCGTGCACACAGCCCAGCTTGGAGC
GAACGACCTACACCGAACTGAGATACCTACAGCGTGAGCTATGAGAAAGCGCCACGCTTCCCGAAGGGAG
AAAGGCGGACAGGTATCCGGTAAGCGGCAGGGTCGGAACAGGAGAGCGCACGAGGGAGCTTCCAGGGGGA
AACGCCTGGTATCTTTATAGTCCTGTCGGGTTTCGCCACCTCTGACTTGAGCGTCGATTTTTGTGATGCT
CGTCAGGGGGGCGGAGCCTATGGAAAAACGCCAGCAACGCGGCCTTTTTACGGTTCCTGGCCTTTTGCTG
GCCTTTTGCTCACATGTTCTTTCCTGCGTTATCCCCTGATTCTGTGGATAACCGTATTACCGCCTTTGAG
TGAGCTGATACCGCTCGCCGCAGCCGAACGACCGAGCGCAGCGAGTCAGTGAGCGAGGAAGCGGAAGAGC
GCCCAATACGCAAACCGCCTCTCCCCGCGCGTTGGCCGATTCATTAATGCAGCTGAT
Features (pLannotate 1.2.2; 24 found; start..end, strand, type, name):
      1..19      +  promoter       T7 promoter: promoter for bacteriophage T7 RNA polymerase
     19..43      +  protein_bind   lac operator: The lac repressor binds to the lac operator to inhibit transcription in E. coli. This inhibition can be relieved by adding lactose or isopropyl-β-D-thiogalactopyranoside (IPTG). lac repressor encoded by lacI
     56..78      +  RBS            RBS: efficient ribosome binding site from bacteriophage T7 gene 10 (Olins and Rangwala, 1989)
     92..115     +  CDS            8xHis: 8xHis affinity tag
    131..619     +  CDS            ppiB: PPIB_ECOLI - Experimental evidence at protein level: Swiss-Prot protein existence level 1. PPIases accelerate the folding of proteins. It catalyzes the cis-trans isomerization of proline imidic peptide bonds in oligopeptides. From Escherichia coli (strain K12).
    629..646     +  CDS            TEV site (fragment): tobacco etch virus (TEV) protease recognition and cleavage site
    672..694     +  CDS            Strep-Tag II (fragment): peptide that binds Strep-Tactin®, an engineered form of streptavidin
    709..727     -  promoter       SP6 promoter: promoter for bacteriophage SP6 RNA polymerase
    742..791     +  CDS            SET1 (fragment): solubility-enhancement tag derived from T7 phage gene 10B
    799..846     +  terminator     T7 terminator: transcription terminator for bacteriophage T7 RNA polymerase
    875..941     +  CDS            lacZα (fragment): LacZα fragment of β-galactosidase; lacZ fragment
    945..1166    -  rep_origin     M13 ori (fragment) (sequence partly withheld): M13 bacteriophage origin of replication; arrow indicates direction of (+) strand synthesis
   1167..1187    -  misc_feature   MCS (fragment): pUC18/19 multiple cloning site
   1186..1204    -  promoter       lac UV5 promoter (fragment): E. coli lac promoter with an "up" mutation
   1219..1240    -  protein_bind   CAP binding site: CAP binding activates transcription in the presence of cAMP. E. coli catabolite activator protein
   1253..2335    -  CDS            lacI: lac repressor; lacI; The lac repressor binds to the lac operator to inhibit transcription in E. coli. This inhibition can be relieved by adding lactose or isopropyl-β-D-thiogalactopyranoside (IPTG).
   2336..2413    -  promoter       lacIq promoter: lacI (mutant); In the lacIq allele, a single base change in the promoter boosts expression of the lacI gene about 10-fold.
   2428..2658    -  rep_origin     f1 ori (fragment) (sequence partly withheld): f1 bacteriophage origin of replication; arrow indicates direction of (+) strand synthesis
   2659..2758    -  misc_feature   bom (fragment): basis of mobility region from pBR322
   2860..2895    -  CDS            rop (fragment): Rop protein, which maintains plasmids at low copy number; rop
   2990..3094    +  promoter       AmpR promoter: bla
   3095..3955    +  CDS            AmpR: β-lactamase; bla; confers resistance to ampicillin, carbenicillin, and related antibiotics
   4126..4714    +  rep_origin     ori: high-copy-number ColE1/pMB1/pBR322/pUC origin of replication
   4897..4953    +  CDS            lacI (fragment): lac repressor; lacI; The lac repressor binds to the lac operator to inhibit transcription in E. coli. This inhibition can be relieved by adding lactose or isopropyl-β-D-thiogalactopyranoside (IPTG).
