[The description below was written by a language model from this plasmid's Addgene catalogue record and pLannotate feature annotations shown in this document.]
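Description:
pExp-PpiB is an empty bacterial expression backbone derived from pOP2S, designed for producing recombinant proteins in E. coli as fusions to a solubility- and folding-promoting partner. It is a high-copy plasmid of about 5 kb that replicates from a ColE1/pUC-type origin and is selected with ampicillin through the β-lactamase (AmpR) gene. The annotation also picks up fragments of f1/M13 phage origins, bom, rop, lacZα and a pUC-type polylinker. These appear to be remnants of the backbone's ancestry rather than functional parts.

The expression cassette is driven by a T7 promoter with an adjacent lac operator and the efficient T7 gene 10 ribosome binding site. A plasmid-borne lacI gene under the stronger lacIq promoter supplies repressor. Transcription therefore depends on a host that provides T7 RNA polymerase, stays repressed until induced with IPTG, and ends at a T7 terminator.

The open reading frame begins with an 8xHis affinity tag, followed by E. coli PpiB. This peptidyl-prolyl cis-trans isomerase accelerates protein folding and serves here as the N-terminal fusion partner. A TEV protease recognition site comes next, so that the tag and PpiB can be cleaved from the purified target. The gene of interest is cloned downstream of the TEV site, between BsaI and either XhoI or HindIII. A StrepII tag sequence lies just beyond the cloning region and can optionally be fused to the C-terminus, allowing a second affinity purification step. A reverse-oriented SP6 promoter sits downstream of the cassette. No insert is present in the deposited plasmid.
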