Addgene plasmid #112572: pExp-PpiB
Purpose: (Empty Backbone) Used for expression of protein in E. coli as TEV cleavable N-terminual 8His and PpiB (peptidyl-prolyl cis-trans isomerase B from E. coli) fusions with optional C-terminal StrepII-tag
Depositing lab: Marko Hyvönen. Depositing organization: University of Cambridge.
Backbone
  Vector backbone: pOP2S
  Vector type: Bacterial Expression
  Tag / fusion protein: 8xHis-PpiB (N terminal on backbone); Strep tag (C terminal on backbone)
Growth in bacteria
  Bacterial resistance: Ampicillin, 100 μg/mL
  Growth temperature: 37°C
  Growth strain: DH5alpha
  Copy number: High Copy
Gene/Insert
  Gene/Insert name: None
  Tag / fusion protein: 8xHis-PpiB (N terminal on backbone); Strep tag (C terminal on backbone)
Terms and licenses: Academic/Nonprofit Terms; Industry Terms: Not Available to Industry
Depositor comments: Contains N-terminal 8xHis, fusion partner: PpiB (peptidyl-prolyl cis-trans isomerase B from E. coli, UniProtKB: P23869, PMID: 19459971 ) followed by TEV protease cleavage site, optional C-terminal StrepII-tag. Cloning of GOI between BsaI and XhoI or HindIII
How to cite: pExp-PpiB was a gift from Marko Hyvönen (Addgene plasmid # 112572 ; http://n2t.net/addgene:112572 ; RRID:Addgene_112572)
